Addgene plasmid #53425: ECM2-bio-His
Purpose: Expresses full-length Extracellular matrix protein 2 precursor ectodomain in mammalian cells. C-terminal rat Cd4d3+4 tag, biotinylation sequence and His tag.
Depositing lab: Gavin Wright. Depositing organization: Wellcome Sanger Institute. Publication: A human platelet receptor protein microarray identifies FcepsilonR1alpha as an activating PEAR1 ligand. Sun Y, Vandenbriele C, Kauskot A, Verhamme P, Hoylaerts MF, Wright GJ. Mol Cell Proteomics. 2015 Feb 23. pii: mcp.M114.046946. 10.1074/mcp.M114.046946 PubMed 25713122.
Backbone
  Vector backbone: pTT3
  Backbone manufacturer: Yves Durocher, NRC
  Backbone size w/o insert (bp): 6618
  Total vector size (bp): 8735
  Modifications to backbone: Rat CD4 d3+4, enzymatic biotinylation sequence, linker and His tag (CD4d3+4-BioLHis).
  Vector type: Mammalian Expression
Growth in bacteria
  Bacterial resistance: Ampicillin, 100 μg/mL
  Growth temperature: 37°C
  Growth strain: Top10
  Copy number: High Copy
Gene/Insert
  Gene/Insert name: ECM2 (alt name: Extracellular matrix protein 2 precursor)
  Species: H. sapiens (human)
  Insert size (bp): 2117
  Entrez Gene: ECM2
  Promoter: CMV
  Tag / fusion protein: rat CD4 d3+4 (C terminal on backbone); enzymatic biotinylation sequence (C terminal on backbone); His tag (C terminal on backbone)
  Cloning method: Restriction Enzyme; 5′ cloning site NotI (not destroyed); 3′ cloning site AscI (not destroyed)
  Sequencing primers: 5′ CMV-fwd
Resource information
  A portion of this plasmid was derived from a plasmid made by: Insert was chemically synthesised.
Terms and licenses: Academic/Nonprofit Terms; Industry Terms: Not Available to Industry
Depositor comments: Article ref 160
How to cite: ECM2-bio-His was a gift from Gavin Wright (Addgene plasmid # 53425 ; http://n2t.net/addgene:53425 ; RRID:Addgene_53425)
