[The description below was written by a language model from this plasmid's Addgene catalogue record and pLannotate feature annotations shown in this document.]
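Description:
ECM2-bio-His is a mammalian expression plasmid built on the pTT3 backbone, designed to produce the human Extracellular matrix protein 2 (ECM2) precursor as a soluble, tagged recombinant protein in transfected mammalian cells. It is maintained in E. coli through a high-copy ColE1/pUC-type origin with ampicillin selection (AmpR under its own bla promoter). The backbone also carries a fragment of the Epstein-Barr virus oriP, which in cells supplying EBNA1 supports episomal retention and so boosts transient expression. Short lac, tet and bla fragments in the annotation appear to be cloning remnants of the backbone.

Expression is driven by the CMV immediate-early enhancer and promoter, followed by adenovirus-derived leader, splice acceptor and chimeric intron sequences that improve transcript processing; the antisense "PTP" hit most likely reflects this adenoviral leader region rather than a functional coding sequence. A short match to an immunoglobulin heavy chain signal sequence lies in the same region, upstream of the insert. The chemically synthesised ECM2 coding region, about 2.1 kb, sits between retained NotI and AscI sites. The automated annotation matched it to mouse Ecm2, whereas the catalogue entry records the species as human. The insert is fused at its C terminus to backbone-encoded rat CD4 domains 3 and 4, an enzymatic biotinylation sequence, a linker and a His tag, and the transcript ends at a rabbit β-globin polyadenylation signal. The feature table annotates the CD4 portion but not the biotinylation or His sequences. These tags allow antibody detection, oriented capture on streptavidin after biotinylation, and metal-affinity purification. The associated publication points to use in protein microarray screening for extracellular receptor–ligand interactions.
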