Features (pLannotate 1.2.2; 19 found; start..end, strand, type, name):
    713..768     +  polyA_signal   β-globin poly(A) signal: rabbit β-globin polyadenylation signal (Gil and Proudfoot, 1987)
   1282..2963    -  rep_origin     oriP (fragment): Epstein-Barr virus oriP replication origin (Yates et al., 2000)
   3090..3194    +  promoter       AmpR promoter: bla
   3195..4055    +  CDS            AmpR: β-lactamase; bla; confers resistance to ampicillin, carbenicillin, and related antibiotics
   4226..4814    +  rep_origin     ori: high-copy-number ColE1/pMB1/pBR322/pUC origin of replication
   4997..5089    +  CDS            lacI (fragment): lac repressor; lacI; The lac repressor binds to the lac operator to inhibit transcription in E. coli. This inhibition can be relieved by adding lactose or isopropyl-β-D-thiogalactopyranoside (IPTG).
   5102..5123    +  protein_bind   CAP binding site: CAP binding activates transcription in the presence of cAMP. E. coli catabolite activator protein
   5138..5168    +  promoter       lac promoter: promoter for the E. coli lac operon
   5176..5192    +  protein_bind   lac operator: The lac repressor binds to the lac operator to inhibit transcription in E. coli. This inhibition can be relieved by adding lactose or isopropyl-β-D-thiogalactopyranoside (IPTG). lac repressor encoded by lacI
   5262..5278    +  promoter       tet promoter (fragment): E. coli promoter for tetracycline efflux protein gene
   5288..5313    -  CDS            bla(M) (fragment): β-lactamase lacking the signal sequence; bla(M); allows cytosolic expression of β-lactamase
   5487..5866    +  enhancer       CMV enhancer: human cytomegalovirus immediate early enhancer
   5868..6067    +  promoter       CMV promoter: human cytomegalovirus (CMV) immediate early promoter
   6135..6173    +  misc_feature   Ad SA (fragment): adenovirus major late transcript splice acceptor (Friedrich and Soriano, 1991)
   6206..6415    -  CDS            PTP (fragment): TERM_ADE02 - Experimental evidence at protein level: Swiss-Prot protein existence level 1. Protein covalently bound to the viral DNA that acts as a primer for viral genomic replication by DNA strand displacement. Assembles on the viral origin of replication in an initiation complex with viral polymerase, DBP, host NFIA and host POU2F1/OCT1. During initiation, the polymerase covalently couples the first dCTP with Ser- 580 of pTP. The terminal protein stimulates the template activity over 20 fold compared to protein-free templates. Neo-synthesized viral genomes are linked to two preterminal prot
   6446..6535    +  intron         chimeric intron (fragment): chimera between introns from adenovirus and immunoglobulin heavy chain genes
   6554..6600    +  CDS            IgH signal sequence (fragment): signal sequence from the mouse immunoglobulin heavy chain variable region
   6631..8727    +  CDS            Ecm2: ECM2_MOUSE - Experimental evidence at protein level: Swiss-Prot protein existence level 1. Promotes matrix assembly and cell adhesiveness. From Mus musculus (Mouse).
   8728..553     +  CDS            Cd4 (fragment) (across the origin): CD4_RAT - Experimental evidence at protein level: Swiss-Prot protein existence level 1. Integral membrane glycoprotein that plays an essential role in the immune response and serves multiple functions in responses against both external and internal offenses. In T-cells, functions primarily as a coreceptor for MHC class II molecule:peptide complex. The antigens presented by class II peptides are derived from extracellular proteins while class I peptides are derived from cytosolic proteins. Interacts simultaneously with the T-cell receptor (TCR) and the MHC class II presented by antigen presenti
>Addgene plasmid #53425 | ECM2-bio-His | depositor full sequence | sequence record 83213 | ECM2-bio-His sequence 8735 bps
GTCGACCTCCATCACGGCCTATAAGAGTGAGGGGGAGTCAGCGGAGTTCTCCTTCCCACTCAACCTTGGA
GAGGAAAGCCTGCAGGGAGAGTTGAGATGGAAGGCAGAGAAGGCTCCTTCTTCCCAGTCCTGGATCACCT
TCTCCCTAAAGAACCAAAAGGTGTCTGTGCAGAAGTCTACTAGCAACCCCAAGTTCCAGCTGTCCGAAAC
GCTCCCACTCACCCTTCAGATACCCCAGGTCTCCCTTCAGTTTGCTGGTTCTGGCAACCTGACCCTGACT
CTGGACAGAGGGATACTGTATCAGGAAGTGAACCTGGTGGTGATGAAAGTGACTCAGCCCGACAGCAACA
CTTTGACCTGTGAGGTGATGGGACCCACCTCACCCAAGATGAGACTGATCTTGAAGCAGGAGAATCAGGA
GGCCAGGGTCTCCAGGCAGGAGAAAGTGATTCAAGTGCAGGCCCCTGAAGCAGGGGTGTGGCAATGTCTA
CTGAGTGAAGGTGAAGAGGTCAAGATGGACTCCAAGATCCAGGTTTTATCCAAAGGGTTGAATTCCGGCA
GCCTGCACCACATCCTGGACGCCCAGAAGATGCTGTGGAACCACAGGGACAGGAACCTGCCTCCTCTGGC
CCCTCTGGGCCCCCACCACCATCACCACCATTGAGTCTAGACACGTGATTAATTAAGGATCCCCCGACCT
CGACCTCTGGCTAATAAAGGAAATTTATTTTCATTGCAATAGTGTGTTGGAATTTTTTGTGTCTCTCACT
CGGAAGGACATATGGGAGGGCAAATCATTTGGTCGAGATCCCTCGGAGATCTCTAGCTAGAGGATCGATC
CCCGCCCCGGACGAACTAAACCTGACTACGACATCTCTGCCCCTTCTTCGCGGGGCAGTGCATGTAATCC
CTTCAGTTGGTTGGTACAACTTGCCAACTGGGCCCTGTTCCACATGTGACACGGGGGGGGACCAAACACA
AAGGGGTTCTCTGACTGTAGTTGACATCCTTATAAATGGATGTGCACATTTGCCAACACTGAGTGGCTTT
CATCCTGGAGCAGACTTTGCAGTCTGTGGACTGCAACACAACATTGCCTTTATGTGTAACTCTTGGCTGA
AGCTCTTACACCAATGCTGGGGGACATGTACCTCCCAGGGGCCCAGGAAGACTACGGGAGGCTACACCAA
CGTCAATCAGAGGGGCCTGTGTAGCTACCGATAAGCGGACCCTCAAGAGGGCATTAGCAATAGTGTTTAT
AAGGCCCCCTTGTTAACCCTAAACGGGTAGCATATGCTTCCCGGGTAGTAGTATATACTATCCAGACTAA
CCCTAATTCAATAGCATATGTTACCCAACGGGAAGCATATGCTATCGAATTAGGGTTAGTAAAAGGGTCC
TAAGGAACAGCGATATCTCCCACCCCATGAGCTGTCACGGTTTTATTTACATGGGGTCAGGATTCCACGA
GGGTAGTGAACCATTTTAGTCACAAGGGCAGTGGCTGAAGATCAAGGAGCGGGCAGTGAACTCTCCTGAA
TCTTCGCCTGCTTCTTCATTCTCCTTCGTTTAGCTAATAGAATAACTGCTGAGTTGTGAACAGTAAGGTG
TATGTGAGGTGCTCGAAAACAAGGTTTCAGGTGACGCCCCCAGAATAAAATTTGGACGGGGGGTTCAGTG
GTGGCATTGTGCTATGACACCAATATAACCCTCACAAACCCCTTGGGCAATAAATACTAGTGTAGGAATG
AAACATTCTGAATATCTTTAACAATAGAAATCCATGGGGTGGGGACAAGCCGTAAAGACTGGATGTCCAT
CTCACACGAATTTATGGCTATGGGCAACACATAATCCTAGTGCAATATGATACTGGGGTTATTAAGATGT
GTCCCAGGCAGGGACCAAGACAGGTGAACCATGTTGTTACACTCTATTTGTAACAAGGGGAAAGAGAGTG
GACGCCGACAGCAGCGGACTCCACTGGTTGTCTCTAACACCCCCGAAAATTAAACGGGGCTCCACGCCAA
TGGGGCCCATAAACAAAGACAAGTGGCCACTCTTTTTTTTGAAATTGTGGAGTGGGGGCACGCGTCAGCC
CCCACACGCCGCCCTGCGGTTTTGGACTGTAAAATAAGGGTGTAATAACTTGGCTGATTGTAACCCCGCT
AACCACTGCGGTCAAACCACTTGCCCACAAAACCACTAATGGCACCCCGGGGAATACCTGCATAAGTAGG
TGGGCGGGCCAAGATAGGGGCGCGATTGCTGCGATCTGGAGGACAAATTACACACACTTGCGCCTGAGCG
CCAAGCACAGGGTTGTTGGTCCTCATATTCACGAGGTCGCTGAGAGCACGGTGGGCTAATGTTGCCATGG
GTAGCATATACTACCCAAATATCTGGATAGCATATGCTATCCTAATCTATATCTGGGTAGCATAGGCTAT
CCTAATCTATATCTGGGTAGCATATGCTATCCTAATCTATATCTGGGTAGTATATGCTATCCTAATTTAT
ATCTGGGTAGCATAGGCTATCCTAATCTATATCTGGGTAGCATATGCTATCCTAATCTATATCTGGGTAG
TATATGCTATCCTAATCTGTATCCGGGTAGCATATGCTATCCTAATAGAGATTAGGGTAGTATATGCTAT
CCTAATTTATATCTGGGTAGCATATACTACCCAAATATCTGGATAGCATATGCTATCCTAATCTATATCT
GGGTAGCATATGCTATCCTAATCTATATCTGGGTAGCATAGGCTATCCTAATCTATATCTGGGTAGCATA
TGCTATCCTAATCTATATCTGGGTAGTATATGCTATCCTAATTTATATCTGGGTAGCATAGGCTATCCTA
ATCTATATCTGGGTAGCATATGCTATCCTAATCTATATCTGGGTAGTATATGCTATCCTAATCTGTATCC
GGGTAGCATATGCTATCCTCATGATAAGCTGTCAAACATGAGAATTTTCTTGAAGACGAAAGGGCCTCGT
GATACGCCTATTTTTATAGGTTAATGTCATGATAATAATGGTTTCTTAGACGTCAGGTGGCACTTTTCGG
GGAAATGTGCGCGGAACCCCTATTTGTTTATTTTTCTAAATACATTCAAATATGTATCCGCTCATGAGAC
AATAACCCTGATAAATGCTTCAATAATATTGAAAAAGGAAGAGTATGAGTATTCAACATTTCCGTGTCGC
CCTTATTCCCTTTTTTGCGGCATTTTGCCTTCCTGTTTTTGCTCACCCAGAAACGCTGGTGAAAGTAAAA
GATGCTGAAGATCAGTTGGGTGCACGAGTGGGTTACATCGAACTGGATCTCAACAGCGGTAAGATCCTTG
AGAGTTTTCGCCCCGAAGAACGTTTTCCAATGATGAGCACTTTTAAAGTTCTGCTATGTGGCGCGGTATT
ATCCCGTGTTGACGCCGGGCAAGAGCAACTCGGTCGCCGCATACACTATTCTCAGAATGACTTGGTTGAG
TACTCACCAGTCACAGAAAAGCATCTTACGGATGGCATGACAGTAAGAGAATTATGCAGTGCTGCCATAA
CCATGAGTGATAACACTGCGGCCAACTTACTTCTGACAACGATCGGAGGACCGAAGGAGCTAACCGCTTT
TTTGCACAACATGGGGGATCATGTAACTCGCCTTGATCGTTGGGAACCGGAGCTGAATGAAGCCATACCA
AACGACGAGCGTGACACCACGATGCCTGCAGCAATGGCAACAACGTTGCGCAAACTATTAACTGGCGAAC
TACTTACTCTAGCTTCCCGGCAACAATTAATAGACTGGATGGAGGCGGATAAAGTTGCAGGACCACTTCT
GCGCTCGGCCCTTCCGGCTGGCTGGTTTATTGCTGATAAATCTGGAGCCGGTGAGCGTGGGTCTCGCGGT
ATCATTGCAGCACTGGGGCCAGATGGTAAGCCCTCCCGTATCGTAGTTATCTACACGACGGGGAGTCAGG
CAACTATGGATGAACGAAATAGACAGATCGCTGAGATAGGTGCCTCACTGATTAAGCATTGGTAACTGTC
AGACCAAGTTTACTCATATATACTTTAGATTGATTTAAAACTTCATTTTTAATTTAAAAGGATCTAGGTG
AAGATCCTTTTTGATAATCTCATGACCAAAATCCCTTAACGTGAGTTTTCGTTCCACTGAGCGTCAGACC
CCGTAGAAAAGATCAAAGGATCTTCTTGAGATCCTTTTTTTCTGCGCGTAATCTGCTGCTTGCAAACAAA
AAAACCACCGCTACCAGCGGTGGTTTGTTTGCCGGATCAAGAGCTACCAACTCTTTTTCCGAAGGTAACT
GGCTTCAGCAGAGCGCAGATACCAAATACTGTTCTTCTAGTGTAGCCGTAGTTAGGCCACCACTTCAAGA
ACTCTGTAGCACCGCCTACATACCTCGCTCTGCTAATCCTGTTACCAGTGGCTGCTGCCAGTGGCGATAA
GTCGTGTCTTACCGGGTTGGACTCAAGACGATAGTTACCGGATAAGGCGCAGCGGTCGGGCTGAACGGGG
GGTTCGTGCACACAGCCCAGCTTGGAGCGAACGACCTACACCGAACTGAGATACCTACAGCGTGAGCTAT
GAGAAAGCGCCACGCTTCCCGAAGGGAGAAAGGCGGACAGGTATCCGGTAAGCGGCAGGGTCGGAACAGG
AGAGCGCACGAGGGAGCTTCCAGGGGGAAACGCCTGGTATCTTTATAGTCCTGTCGGGTTTCGCCACCTC
TGACTTGAGCGTCGATTTTTGTGATGCTCGTCAGGGGGGCGGAGCCTATGGAAAAACGCCAGCAACGCGG
CCTTTTTACGGTTCCTGGCCTTTTGCTGGCCTTTTGCTCACATGTTCTTTCCTGCGTTATCCCCTGATTC
TGTGGATAACCGTATTACCGCCTTTGAGTGAGCTGATACCGCTCGCCGCAGCCGAACGACCGAGCGCAGC
GAGTCAGTGAGCGAGGAAGCGGAAGAGCGCCCAATACGCAAACCGCCTCTCCCCGCGCGTTGGCCGATTC
ATTAATGCAGCTGGCACGACAGGTTTCCCGACTGGAAAGCGGGCAGTGAGCGCAACGCAATTAATGTGAG
TTAGCTCACTCATTAGGCACCCCAGGCTTTACACTTTATGCTTCCGGCTCGTATGTTGTGTGGAATTGTG
AGCGGATAACAATTTCACACAGGAAACAGCTATGACCATGATTACGCCAAGCTCTAGCTAGAGGTCGACC
AATTCTCATGTTTGACAGCTTATCATCGCAGATCCGGGCAACGTTGTTGCCATTGCTGCAGGCGCAGAAC
TGGTAGGTATGGAAGATCTATACATTGAATCAATATTGGCAATTAGCCATATTAGTCATTGGTTATATAG
CATAAATCAATATTGGCTATTGGCCATTGCATACGTTGTATCTATATCATAATATGTACATTTATATTGG
CTCATGTCCAATATGACCGCCATGTTGACATTGATTATTGACTAGTTATTAATAGTAATCAATTACGGGG
TCATTAGTTCATAGCCCATATATGGAGTTCCGCGTTACATAACTTACGGTAAATGGCCCGCCTGGCTGAC
CGCCCAACGACCCCCGCCCATTGACGTCAATAATGACGTATGTTCCCATAGTAACGCCAATAGGGACTTT
CCATTGACGTCAATGGGTGGAGTATTTACGGTAAACTGCCCACTTGGCAGTACATCAAGTGTATCATATG
CCAAGTCCGCCCCCTATTGACGTCAATGACGGTAAATGGCCCGCCTGGCATTATGCCCAGTACATGACCT
TACGGGACTTTCCTACTTGGCAGTACATCTACGTATTAGTCATCGCTATTACCATGGTGATGCGGTTTTG
GCAGTACACCAATGGGCGTGGATAGCGGTTTGACTCACGGGGATTTCCAAGTCTCCACCCCATTGACGTC
AATGGGAGTTTGTTTTGGCACCAAAATCAACGGGACTTTCCAAAATGTCGTAATAACCCCGCCCCGTTGA
CGCAAATGGGCGGTAGGCGTGTACGGTGGGAGGTCTATATAAGCAGAGCTCGTTTAGTGAACCGTCAGAT
CCTCACTCTCTTCCGCATCGCTGTCTGCGAGGGCCAGCTGTTGGGCTCGCGGTTGAGGACAAACTCTTCG
CGGTCTTTCCAGTACTCTTGGATCGGAAACCCGTCGGCCTCCGAACGGTACTCCGCCACCGAGGGACCTG
AGCGAGTCCGCATCGACCGGATCGGAAAACCTCTCGAGAAAGGCGTCTAACCAGTCACAGTCGCAAGGTA
GGCTGAGCACCGTGGCGGGCGGCAGCGGGTGGCGGTCGGGGTTGTTTCTGGCGGAGGTGCTGCTGATGAT
GTAATTAAAGTAGGCGGTCTTGAGACGGCGGATGGTCGAGGTGAGGTGTGGCAGGCTTGAGATCCAGCTG
TTGGGGTGAGTACTCCCTCTCAAAAGCGGGCATTACTTCTGCGCTAAGATTGTCAGTTTCCAAAAACGAG
GAGGATTTGATATTCACCTGGCCCGATCTGGCCATACACTTGAGTGACAATGACATCCACTTTGCCTTTC
TCTCCACAGGTGTCCACTCCCAGGTCCAAGTTTAAACTGCGGCCGCCACCATGGGCATTGCCGTGCTGTT
CTGCTTCTTCCTGCTGATCATCTTCCAGACCGACTTCGGCAAGAACGAGGAAATCCCCCGGAAGCAGCGG
CGGAAGATCTACCACCGGCGGCTGAGAAAGAGCAGCACCAGCCACAAGCACCGGTCCAACCGGCAGCTGG
GCATCCAGCAGACCACCGTGTTCACCCCCGTGGCCAGACTGCCCATCGTGAACTTCGACTACAGCATGGA
AGAGAAGTTCGAGAGCTTCAGCAGCTTCCCCGGCGTGGAGAGCAGCTACAACGTGCTGCCCGGCAAGAAA
GGCCACTGCCTGGTCAAGGGCATCACCATGTACAACAAGGCCGTGTGGAGCCCTGAGCCCTGCACCACCT
GTCTGTGCAGCGACGGCAGAGTGCTGTGCGACGAGACAATGTGCCACCCCCAGAGATGCCCCCAGACCGT
GATCCCCGAGGGCGAGTGCTGTCCTGTGTGCAGCGCCACCGTGTCCTACAGCCTGCTGTCCGGCATTGCC
CTGAACGACCGGAACGAGTTCAGCGGCGACAGCAGCGAGCAGAGAGAGCCCACCAATCTGCTGCACAAGC
AGCTGCCTCCCCCCCAGGTCGGCATGGACCGGATCGTGCGGAAAGAGGCCCTGCAGAGCGAAGAGGACGA
GGAAGTGAAAGAAGAGGACACCGAGCAGAAGAGAGAGACACCCGAGAGCCGGAACCAGGGCCAGCTGTAC
AGCGAGGGCGATAGCAGAGGCGGCGACAGAAAGCAGCGGCCTGGCGAGGAAAGACGGCTGGCCCATCAGC
AGCAGCGGCAGGGCAGAGAGGAAGAAGAGGACGAAGAGGAAGAGGGCGAAGAGGGGGAGGAAGATGAAGA
GGACGAAGAAGATCCCGTCCGGGGCGACATGTTCCGGATGCCCAGCAGATCTCCCCTGCCTGCCCCTCCT
AGAGGCACCCTGAGACTGCCCAGCGGCTGCAGCCTGAGCTACCGGACCATCAGCTGCATCAACGCCATGC
TGACCCAGATCCCCCCTCTGACCGCCCCTCAGATCACCAGCCTGGAACTGACCGGCAACAGCATTGCCAG
CATCCCCGACGAGGCCTTCAACGGCCTGCCCAACCTGGAACGGCTGGACCTGAGCAAGAACAACATCACC
AGCTCCGGCATCGGCCCCAAGGCCTTCAAGCTGCTGAAGAAACTGATGCGGCTGAACATGGACGGCAACA
ACCTGATCCAGATCCCTAGCCAGCTGCCCAGCACCCTGGAAGAACTGAAAGTGAACGAGAACAATCTGCA
GGCCATCGACGAGGAAAGCCTGAGCGACCTGAACCAGCTGGTCACCCTGGAACTGGAAGGCAACAATCTG
TCCGAGGCCAACGTGAACCCCCTGGCCTTTAAGCCCCTGAAGTCCCTGGCCTACCTGAGACTGGGCAAGA
ACAAGTTCCGGATCATCCCCCAGGGCCTGCCTGGCAGCATCGAGGAACTGTACCTGGAAAACAACCAGAT
CGAGGAAATCACCGAGATCTGCTTCAACCACACCCGGAAGATCAACGTGATCGTGCTGCGGTACAACAAG
ATCGAAGAGAACCGGATCGCCCCTCTGGCCTGGATCAACCAGGAAAACCTGGAAAGCATCGACCTGAGCT
ACAACAAGCTGTACCACGTGCCCAGCTATCTGCCCAAGAGCCTGCTGCACCTGGTGCTGCTGGGCAATCA
GATCGAGCGGATCCCCGGCTACGTGTTCGGCCACATGGAACCCGGCCTGGAATACCTGTACCTGTCCTTC
AACAAGCTGGCCGACGACGGCATGGACAGAGTGTCCTTCTACGGCGCCTACCACAGCCTGCGGGAGCTGT
TCCTGGACCACAACGACCTGAAGTCCATCCCCCCTGGCATCCAGGAAATGAAGGCCCTGCACTTCCTGAG
GCTGAACAACAATAAGATCCGGAACATCCTGCCCGAGGAAATCTGCAACGCCGAAGAGGATGACGACAGC
AATCTGGAACATCTGCACCTGGAAAATAACTACATCAAGATCAGAGAGATCCCCAGCTACACCTTCAGCT
GTATCCGGTCCTACAGCAGCATCGTGCTGAAGCCCCAGAACATCAAAGGCGCGCC
