>Addgene plasmid #53425 | ECM2-bio-His | addgene partial sequence | sequence record 93922 | pMT2-F 5'-TTGCCTTTCTCTCCACAGGT-3'
GCGGCCGCCACCATGGGCATTGCCGTGCTGTTCTGCTTCTTCCTGCTGATCATCTTCCAGACCGACTTCG
GCAAGAACGAGGAAATCCCCCGGAAGCAGCGGCGGAAGATCTACCACCGGCGGCTGAGAAAGAGCAGCAC
CAGCCACAAGCACCGGTCCAACCGGCAGCTGGGCATCCAGCAGACCACCGTGTTCACCCCCGTGGCCAGA
CTGCCCATCGTGAACTTCGACTACAGCATGGAAGAGAAGTTCGAGAGCTTCAGCAGCTTCCCCGGCGTGG
AGAGCAGCTACAACGTGCTGCCCGGCAAGAAAGGCCACTGCCTGGTCAAGGGCATCACCATGTACAACAA
GGCCGTGTGGAGCCCTGAGCCCTGCACCACCTGTCTGTGCAGCGACGGCAGAGTGCTGTGCGACGAGACA
ATGTGCCACCCCCAGAGATGCCCCCAGACCGTGATCCCCGAGGGCGAGTGCTGTCCTGTGTGCAGCGCCA
CCGTGTCCTACAGCCTGCTGTCCGGCATTGCCCTGAACGACCGGAACGAGTTCAGCGGCGACAGCAGCGA
GCAGAGAGAGCCCACCAATCTGCTGCACAAGCAGCTGCCTCCCCCCCAGGTCGGCATGGACCGGATCGTG
CGGAAAGAGGCCCTGCAGAGCGAAGAGGACGAGGAAGTGAAAGAAGAGGACACCGAGCAGAAGAGAGAGA
CACCCGAGAGCCGGAACCAGGGCCAGCTGTACAGCGAGGGCGATAGCAGAGGCGGCGACAGAAAGCAGCG
GCCTGGCGAGGAA
