>Addgene plasmid #53425 | ECM2-bio-His | addgene partial sequence | sequence record 94033 | rb_glob_PA_term-R 5'-CCCATATGTCCTTCCGAGTG-3'
AATAAATTTCCTTTATTAGCCAGAGGTCGAGGTCGGGGGATCCTTAATTAATCACGTGTCTAGACTCAAT
GGTGGTGATGGTGGTGGGGGCCCAGAGGGGCCAGAGGAGGCAGGTTCCTGTCCCTGTGGTTCCACAGCAT
CTTCTGGGCGTCCAGGATGTGGTGCAGGCTGCCGGAATTCAACCCTTTGGATAAAACCTGGATCTTGGAG
TCCATCTTGACCTCTTCACCTTCACTCAGTAGACATTGCCACACCCCTGCTTCAGGGGCCTGCACTTGAA
TCACTTTCTCCTGCCTGGAGACCCTGGCCTCCTGATTCTCCTGCTTCAAGATCAGTCTCATCTTGGGTGA
GGTGGGTCCCATCACCTCACAGGTCAAAGTGTTGCTGTCGGGCTGAGTCACTTTCATCACCACCAGGTTC
ACTTCCTGATACAGTATCCCTCTGTCCAGAGTCAGGGTCAGGTTGCCAGAACCAGCAAACTGAAGGGAGA
CCTGGGGTATCTGAAGGGTGAGTGGGAGCGTTTCGGACAGCTGGAACTTGGGGTTGCTAGTAGACTTCTG
CACAGACACCTTTTGGTTCTTTAGGGAGAAGGTGATCCAGGACTGGGAAGAAGGAGCCTTCTCTGCCTTC
CATCTCAACTCTCCCTGCAGGCTTTCCTCTCCAAGGTTGAGTGGGAAGGAGAACTCCGCTGACTCCCCCT
CACTCTTATAGGCCGTGATGGAGGTCGACGGCGCGCCTTTGATGTTCTGGGGCTTCAGCACGATGCTGCT
GTAGGACCGGATACAGCTGAAGGTGTAGCTGGGGATCTCTCTGATCTTGATGTAGTTATTTTCCAGGTGC
AGATGTTCCAGATTGCTGTCGTCATCCTCTTCGGCGTTGCAGAT
